>Addgene plasmid #234156 | pAIP4_3RZY | addgene full sequence | sequence record 464122 | Addgene NGS Result
[108 nt withheld, positions 1-108]
CCCATTCGCCAATCCGGATATAGTTCCTCCTTTCAGCAAAAAACCCCTCAAGACCCGTTTAGAGGCCCCA
AGGGGTTATGCTAGTTATTGCTCAGCGGTGGCAGCAGCCAACTCAGCTTCCTTTCGGGCTTTGTTAGCAG
CCGGATCTCAGTGGTGGTGGTGGTGGTGCTCGAGTCATTACGAACCCGCACGTTCATAAACACGCGTGCT
GGTTACACCCTTCATAACGCACTCAACAACCAATTTGTCATCTTCGCGCTTGCGCTTAATGGTTGTAGAT
TTGCCATCCCATTTCTGCACGTGCACCAGCACACCGCCGTCCAGGGTGATCGTGGATTTCACCTTACGAT
CATCAGCGGTCACCTCGTCGAACTCTTGACCCAGGATAAAGGAAATTTCGGTGTTTTTAAAGGTGCTCTC
CGACTTGATAGTAATCACATCACCATTAACGCTGATAATCATGTTCGGTTTTGCCATACCCGCGACCTTA
CGGGTGGCGAAGCCCACGCCAACTTCTTTCATGTAGTCGTCGAAGTTCTCGCTGCTGACTAGTTTCCATG
TTCCTACAAAAGCATCACATCCAGAGCCGCCAATCTGTTCACGGTGGGCTTCAATGATGTCGTTGTCTTC
CATGTCCAGGTCTTCCGGCGCTTGATCTGCCTGGATGCGAATACCGTCATACAGGAAACGCAGGCTATCC
ATTTCCTTGCCCTGACGTTTGGCAAACGCTTCCATCAGGCGACGCAGCGGCGTGGTCTTTTTGATCTTAA
AGAAAATTTCAGAGCTGCCGTCACTAACTTTCAGGTTAATATGGGTTTCCGGTTTCACTTCCGGCTTGAC
TTCCGGCTTTGCTTCTTGGTTGACTTCCGAATCTTGCAGGCTACCGTGGTGATGGTGATGGTGATGATGG
TGATGAATCTTCGCCATCATATGTATATCTCCTTCTTAAAGTTAAACAAAATTATTTCTAGAGGGGAATT
GTTATCCGCTCACAATTCCCCTATAGTGAGTCGTATTAATTTCGCGGGATCGAGATCGATCTCGATCCTC
TACGCCGGACGCATCGTGGCCGGCATCACCGGCGCCACAGGTGCGGTTGCTGGCGCCTATATCGCCGACA
TCACCGATGGGGAAGATCGGGCTCGCCACTTCGGGCTCATGAGCGCTTGTTTCGGCGTGGGTATGGTGGC
AGGCCCCGTGGCCGGGGGACTGTTGGGCGCCATCTCCTTGCATGCACCATTCCTTGCGGCGGCGGTGCTC
AACGGCCTCAACCTACTACTGGGCTGCTTCCTAATGCAGGAGTCGCATAAGGGAGAGCGTCGAGATCCCG
GACACCATCGAATGGCGCAAAACCTTTCGCGGTATGGCATGATAGCGCCCGGAAGAGAGTCAATTCAGGG
TGGTGAATGTGAAACCAGTAACGTTATACGATGTCGCAGAGTATGCCGGTGTCTCTTATCAGACCGTTTC
CCGCGTGGTGAACCAGGCCAGCCACGTTTCTGCGAAAACGCGGGAAAAAGTGGAAGCGGCGATGGCGGAG
CTGAATTACATTCCCAACCGCGTGGCACAACAACTGGCGGGCAAACAGTCGTTGCTGATTGGCGTTGCCA
CCTCCAGTCTGGCCCTGCACGCGCCGTCGCAAATTGTCGCGGCGATTAAATCTCGCGCCGATCAACTGGG
TGCCAGCGTGGTGGTGTCGATGGTAGAACGAAGCGGCGTCGAAGCCTGTAAAGCGGCGGTGCACAATCTT
CTCGCGCAACGCGTCAGTGGGCTGATCATTAACTATCCGCTGGATGACCAGGATGCCATTGCTGTGGAAG
CTGCCTGCACTAATGTTCCGGCGTTATTTCTTGATGTCTCTGACCAGACACCCATCAACAGTATTATTTT
CTCCCATGAAGACGGTACGCGACTGGGCGTGGAGCATCTGGTCGCATTGGGTCACCAGCAAATCGCGCTG
TTAGCGGGCCCATTAAGTTCTGTCTCGGCGCGTCTGCGTCTGGCTGGCTGGCATAAATATCTCACTCGCA
ATCAAATTCAGCCGATAGCGGAACGGGAAGGCGACTGGAGTGCCATGTCCGGTTTTCAACAAACCATGCA
AATGCTGAATGAGGGCATCGTTCCCACTGCGATGCTGGTTGCCAACGATCAGATGGCGCTGGGCGCAATG
CGCGCCATTACCGAGTCCGGGCTGCGCGTTGGTGCGGACATCTCGGTAGTGGGATACGACGATACCGAAG
ACAGCTCATGTTATATCCCGCCGTTAACCACCATCAAACAGGATTTTCGCCTGCTGGGGCAAACCAGCGT
GGACCGCTTGCTGCAACTCTCTCAGGGCCAGGCGGTGAAGGGCAATCAGCTGTTGCCCGTCTCACTGGTG
AAAAGAAAAACCACCCTGGCGCCCAATACGCAAACCGCCTCTCCCCGCGCGTTGGCCGATTCATTAATGC
AGCTGGCACGACAGGTTTCCCGACTGGAAAGCGGGCAGTGAGCGCAACGCAATTAATGTAAGTTAGCTCA
CTCATTAGGCACCGGGATCTCGACCGATGCCCTTGAGAGCCTTCAACCCAGTCAGCTCCTTCCGGTGGGC
GCGGGGCATGACTATCGTCGCCGCACTTATGACTGTCTTCTTTATCATGCAACTCGTAGGACAGGTGCCG
GCAGCGCTCTGGGTCATTTTCGGCGAGGACCGCTTTCGCTGGAGCGCGACGATGATCGGCCTGTCGCTTG
CGGTATTCGGAATCTTGCACGCCCTCGCTCAAGCCTTCGTCACTGGTCCCGCCACCAAACGTTTCGGCGA
GAAGCAGGCCATTATCGCCGGCATGGCGGCCCCACGGGTGCGCATGATCGTGCTCCTGTCGTTGAGGACC
CGGCTAGGCTGGCGGGGTTGCCTTACTGGTTAGCAGAATGAATCACCGATACGCGAGCGAACGTGAAGCG
ACTGCTGCTGCAAAACGTCTGCGACCTGAGCAACAACATGAATGGTCTTCGGTTTCCGTGTTTCGTAAAG
TCTGGAAACGCGGAAGTCAGCGCCCTGCACCATTATGTTCCGGATCTGCATCGCAGGATGCTGCTGGCTA
CCCTGTGGAACACCTACATCTGTATTAACGAAGCGCTGGCATTGACCCTGAGTGATTTTTCTCTGGTCCC
GCCGCATCCATACCGCCAGTTGTTTACCCTCACAACGTTCCAGTAACCGGGCATGTTCATCATCAGTAAC
CCGTATCGTGAGCATCCTCTCTCGTTTCATCGGTATCATTACCCCCATGAACAGAAATCCCCCTTACACG
GAGGCATCAGTGACCAAACAGGAAAAAACCGCCCTTAACATGGCCCGCTTTATCAGAAGCCAGACATTAA
CGCTTCTGGAGAAACTCAACGAGCTGGACGCGGATGAACAGGCAGACATCTGTGAATCGCTTCACGACCA
CGCTGATGAGCTTTACCGCAGCTGCCTCGCGCGTTTCGGTGATGACGGTGAAAACCTCTGACACATGCAG
CTCCCGGAGACGGTCACAGCTTGTCTGTAAGCGGATGCCGGGAGCAGACAAGCCCGTCAGGGCGCGTCAG
CGGGTGTTGGCGGGTGTCGGGGCGCAGCCATGACCCAGTCACGTAGCGATAGCGGAGTGTATACTGGCTT
AACTATGCGGCATCAGAGCAGATTGTACTGAGAGTGCACCATTGCGGTGTGAAATACCGCACAGATGCGT
AAGGAGAAAATACCGCATCAGGCGCTCTTCCGCTTCCTCGCTCACTGACTCGCTGCGCTCGGTCGTTCGG
CTGCGGCGAGCGGTATCAGCTCACTCAAAGGCGGTAATACGGTTATCCACAGAATCAGGGGATAACGCAG
GAAAGAACATGTGAGCAAAAGGCCAGCAAAAGGCCAGGAACCGTAAAAAGGCCGCGTTGCTGGCGTTTTT
CCATAGGCTCCGCCCCCCTGACGAGCATCACAAAAATCGACGCTCAAGTCAGAGGTGGCGAAACCCGACA
GGACTATAAAGATACCAGGCGTTTCCCCCTGGAAGCTCCCTCGTGCGCTCTCCTGTTCCGACCCTGCCGC
TTACCGGATACCTGTCCGCCTTTCTCCCTTCGGGAAGCGTGGCGCTTTCTCATAGCTCACGCTGTAGGTA
TCTCAGTTCGGTGTAGGTCGTTCGCTCCAAGCTGGGCTGTGTGCACGAACCCCCCGTTCAGCCCGACCGC
TGCGCCTTATCCGGTAACTATCGTCTTGAGTCCAACCCGGTAAGACACGACTTATCGCCACTGGCAGCAG
CCACTGGTAACAGGATTAGCAGAGCGAGGTATGTAGGCGGTGCTACAGAGTTCTTGAAGTGGTGGCCTAA
CTACGGCTACACTAGAAGGACAGTATTTGGTATCTGCGCTCTGCTGAAGCCAGTTACCTTCGGAAAAAGA
GTTGGTAGCTCTTGATCCGGCAAACAAACCACCGCTGGTAGCGGTGGTTTTTTTGTTTGCAAGCAGCAGA
TTACGCGCAGAAAAAAAGGATCTCAAGAAGATCCTTTGATCTTTTCTACGGGGTCTGACGCTCAGTGGAA
CGAAAACTCACGTTAAGGGATTTTGGTCATGAACAATAAAACTGTCTGCTTACATAAACAGTAATACAAG
GGGTGTTATGAGCCATATTCAACGGGAAACGTCTTGCTCTAGGCCGCGATTAAATTCCAACATGGATGCT
GATTTATATGGGTATAAATGGGCTCGCGATAATGTCGGGCAATCAGGTGCGACAATCTATCGATTGTATG
GGAAGCCCGATGCGCCAGAGTTGTTTCTGAAACATGGCAAAGGTAGCGTTGCCAATGATGTTACAGATGA
GATGGTCAGACTAAACTGGCTGACGGAATTTATGCCTCTTCCGACCATCAAGCATTTTATCCGTACTCCT
GATGATGCATGGTTACTCACCACTGCGATCCCCGGGAAAACAGCATTCCAGGTATTAGAAGAATATCCTG
ATTCAGGTGAAAATATTGTTGATGCGCTGGCAGTGTTCCTGCGCCGGTTGCATTCGATTCCTGTTTGTAA
TTGTCCTTTTAACAGCGATCGCGTATTTCGTCTCGCTCAGGCGCAATCACGAATGAATAACGGTTTGGTT
GATGCGAGTGATTTTGATGACGAGCGTAATGGCTGGCCTGTTGAACAAGTCTGGAAAGAAATGCATAAAC
TTTTGCCATTCTCACCGGATTCAGTCGTCACTCATGGTGATTTCTCACTTGATAACCTTATTTTTGACGA
GGGGAAATTAATAGGTTGTATTGATGTTGGACGAGTCGGAATCGCAGACCGATACCAGGATCTTGCCATC
CTATGGAACTGCCTCGGTGAGTTTTCTCCTTCATTACAGAAACGGCTTTTTCAAAAATATGGTATTGATA
ATCCTGATATGAATAAATTGCAGTTTCATTTGATGCTCGATGAGTTTTTCTAAGAATTAATTCATGAGCG
GATACATATTTGAATGTATTTAGAAAAATAAACAAATAGGGGTTCCGCGCACATTTCCCCGAAAAGTGCC
ACCTAAATTGTAAGCGTTAATATTTTGTTAAAATTCGCGTTAAATTTTTGTTAAATCAGCTCATTTTTTA
ACCAATAGGCCGAAATCGGCAAAATCCCTTATAAATCAAAAGAATAGACCGAGATAGGGT
[37 nt withheld, positions 5769-5805]
AAAGAACGTGGACTCCAACGTCAAAGG
[49 nt withheld, positions 5833-5881]
T
[91 nt withheld, positions 5883-5973]
GAACGTGGCGAGAAAGG
Features (pLannotate 1.2.2; 21 found; start..end, strand, type, name):
    145..192     -  terminator     T7 terminator: transcription terminator for bacteriophage T7 RNA polymerase
    200..249     -  CDS            SET1 (fragment): solubility-enhancement tag derived from T7 phage gene 10B
    259..276     -  CDS            9xHis (fragment): 9xHis affinity tag
    295..687     -  CDS            FABP4: FABP4_HUMAN - Experimental evidence at protein level: Swiss-Prot protein existence level 1. Lipid transport protein in adipocytes. Binds both long chain fatty acids and retinoic acid. Delivers long-chain fatty acids and retinoic acid to their cognate receptors in the nucleus. From Homo sapiens (Human).
    691..987     -  CDS            SMT3: SMT3_YEAST - Experimental evidence at protein level: Swiss-Prot protein existence level 1. Not known; suppressor of MIF2 mutations. From Saccharomyces cerevisiae (strain ATCC 204508 / S288c) (Baker's yeast).
    995..1014    -  CDS            7xHis (fragment): 6xHis affinity tag
   1046..1068    -  RBS            RBS: efficient ribosome binding site from bacteriophage T7 gene 10 (Olins and Rangwala, 1989)
   1083..1107    -  protein_bind   lac operator: The lac repressor binds to the lac operator to inhibit transcription in E. coli. This inhibition can be relieved by adding lactose or isopropyl-β-D-thiogalactopyranoside (IPTG). lac repressor encoded by lacI
   1108..1126    -  promoter       T7 promoter: promoter for bacteriophage T7 RNA polymerase
   1152..1431    +  CDS            TcR (fragment): tetracycline efflux protein; tet; confers resistance to tetracycline
   1439..1516    +  promoter       lacI promoter: lacI
   1517..2599    +  CDS            lacI: lac repressor; lacI; The lac repressor binds to the lac operator to inhibit transcription in E. coli. This inhibition can be relieved by adding lactose or isopropyl-β-D-thiogalactopyranoside (IPTG).
   2612..2633    +  protein_bind   CAP binding site: CAP binding activates transcription in the presence of cAMP. E. coli catabolite activator protein
   2648..2939    +  CDS            TcR (fragment): tetracycline efflux protein; tet; confers resistance to tetracycline
   3011..3391    -  CDS            YPB1_ECOLX: Protein predicted: Swiss-Prot protein existence level 4. From Escherichia coli.
   3408..3599    +  CDS            rop: Rop protein, which maintains plasmids at low copy number; rop
   3701..3840    +  misc_feature   bom: basis of mobility region from pBR322
   4026..4614    -  rep_origin     ori: high-copy-number ColE1/pMB1/pBR322/pUC origin of replication
   4736..5551    +  CDS            KanR: aminoglycoside phosphotransferase; aph(3')-Ia; confers resistance to kanamycin in bacteria or G418 (Geneticin®) in eukaryotes
   5560..5617    -  promoter       AmpR promoter (fragment): bla
   5670..108     -  rep_origin     f1 ori (across the origin) (sequence partly withheld): f1 bacteriophage origin of replication; arrow indicates direction of (+) strand synthesis
