[The description below was written by a language model from this plasmid's Addgene catalogue record and pLannotate feature annotations shown in this document.]
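Description:
pAIP4_3RZY is a bacterial expression plasmid built on the pET29b backbone for producing human adipocyte fatty acid-binding protein (FABP4, also called ALBP or aP2) in Escherichia coli. It replicates from a ColE1/pBR322-type origin accompanied by the rop gene and the bom mobility region, carries an f1 phage origin, and is selected with kanamycin through an aminoglycoside phosphotransferase (KanR) gene. The catalogue lists it as high copy, although rop is normally associated with reduced copy number. Short tetracycline-resistance fragments and an AmpR promoter fragment in the annotation are backbone remnants rather than functional markers.

The expression cassette is the standard pET arrangement: a T7 promoter with an adjacent lac operator, the T7 gene 10 ribosome binding site, and a T7 terminator, with a plasmid-borne lacI gene supplying repressor. Transcription therefore requires a host that provides T7 RNA polymerase, and it is inducible with IPTG. The 393 bp FABP4 coding sequence, derived from synthetic DNA, was inserted by Golden Gate assembly, which destroyed both flanking BsaI sites. This places it in frame behind a backbone-encoded N-terminal 10xHis tag and yeast Smt3 (SUMO). The histidine tag allows capture on immobilised metal resin. The Smt3 domain often aids solubility and is recognised by SUMO-specific protease, so the target can be released from the tag. That fits the associated publication on high-throughput purification by protease elution. The feature table also detects His-tag and T7 gene 10-derived solubility-tag fragments downstream of FABP4, but the record does not indicate whether these are translated as part of the product.
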