Addgene plasmid #234156: pAIP4_3RZY
Purpose: Heterologous protein expression of fatty acid-binding protein, adipocyte (ALBP) in Escherichia coli
Depositing lab: Christopher Bahl. Depositing organization: AI Proteins. Publication: Facile, high-throughput protein purification enabled by high-efficiency protease elution. Cárcamo Noriega EN, Truebridge IS, Teets FD 3rd, Bowman JW 3rd, Rodriguez N, Howard TA, Bahl CD. Protein Sci. 2026 Sep;35(9):e70746. doi: 10.1002/pro.70746. PubMed 42555168.
Backbone
  Vector backbone: pET29b
  Backbone size w/o insert (bp): 5679
  Vector type: Bacterial Expression
Growth in bacteria
  Bacterial resistance: Kanamycin, 50 μg/mL
  Growth temperature: 37°C
  Growth strain: DH10B
  Copy number: High Copy
Gene/Insert
  Gene/Insert name: 3RZY (alt names: FABP4_HUMAN; Fatty acid-binding protein, adipocyte (Adipocyte lipid-binding protein) (ALBP))
  Species: H. sapiens (human)
  Insert size (bp): 393
  Entrez Gene: FABP4 (a.k.a. A-FABP, AFABP, ALBP, HEL-S-104, aP2)
  Promoter: T7
  Tag / fusion protein: 10x HisTag-Smt3 (N terminal on backbone)
  Cloning method: Golden Gate
  Sequencing primers: 5′ T7-promoter; 3′ T7-Term
Resource information
  A portion of this plasmid was derived from a plasmid made by: Synthetic DNA
Terms and licenses: Academic/Nonprofit Terms; Industry Terms
Depositor comments: 5' cloning site: BsaI (destroyed), 3' cloning site: BsaI (destroyed). Fatty acid-binding protein, adipocyte (Adipocyte lipid-binding protein) (ALBP) (Adipocyte-type fatty acid-binding protein) (A-FABP) (AFABP) (Fatty acid-binding protein 4)
How to cite: pAIP4_3RZY was a gift from Christopher Bahl (Addgene plasmid # 234156 ; http://n2t.net/addgene:234156 ; RRID:Addgene_234156)
